Addgene plasmid #132106: pDONR221_SLC38A6
Purpose: Gateway entry clone with codon-optimized ORF sequence for subcloning into custom expression vectors
Depositing lab: RESOLUTE Consortium & Giulio Superti-Furga. Depositing organization: CeMM Research Center for Molecular Medicine. Publication: The RESOLUTE consortium: unlocking SLC transporters for drug discovery. Superti-Furga G, Lackner D, Wiedmer T, Ingles-Prieto A, Barbosa B, Girardi E, Goldmann U, Gurtl B, Klavins K, Klimek C, Lindinger S, Lineiro-Retes E, Muller AC, Onstein S, Redinger G, Reil D, Sedlyarov V, Wolf G, Crawford M, Everley R, ... Steppan CM. Nat Rev Drug Discov. 2020 Jul;19(7):429-430. doi: 10.1038/d41573-020-00056-6. PubMed 32265506.
Backbone
  Vector backbone: pDONR221
  Backbone manufacturer: Thermo Fisher Scientific
  Backbone size w/o insert (bp): 2550
  Vector type: Mammalian Expression
Growth in bacteria
  Bacterial resistance: Kanamycin, 50 μg/mL
  Growth temperature: 37°C
  Growth strain: Stbl3
  Copy number: High Copy
Gene/Insert
  Gene/Insert name: SLC38A6 (alt name: NAT-1)
  Species: H. sapiens (human)
  Insert size (bp): 1368
  Entrez Gene: SLC38A6 (a.k.a. NAT-1, MGC102697)
  Cloning method: Gateway Cloning
  Sequencing primers: 5′ M13-fwd; 3′ M13-rev
Terms and licenses: Academic/Nonprofit Terms; Industry Terms
Depositor comments: For more information on the full Resolute plasmid collection, please see www.addgene.org/depositor-collections/re-solute/. Please provide your feedback on this plasmid to the RESOLUTE consortium by filling out their RESOLUTE repository feedback form: https://forms.office.com/Pages/ResponsePage.aspx?id=0e05yklzmkS7rjFGQL4N7z4feCLQvEJAmVcOCM_u885UN1JJRko0Ukg4TVQwNTZLOUxPQVJWT1NHUCQlQCN0PWcu
How to cite: pDONR221_SLC38A6 was a gift from RESOLUTE Consortium & Giulio Superti-Furga (Addgene plasmid # 132106 ; http://n2t.net/addgene:132106 ; RRID:Addgene_132106)
