[The description below was written by a language model from this plasmid's Addgene catalogue record and pLannotate feature annotations shown in this document.]
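Description:
pDONR221_SLC38A6 is a Gateway entry clone built on the pDONR221 backbone and carrying a codon-optimized open reading frame for human SLC38A6 (also known as NAT-1 or SNAT6), a solute carrier annotated as a probable sodium-dependent amino acid/proton antiporter that may act as a neuronal glutamate transporter. The sequenced plasmid is about 3.9 kb. It is maintained in E. coli through a high-copy ColE1/pUC-type origin of replication and selected with kanamycin via an aminoglycoside phosphotransferase (KanR) gene.

The 1,368 bp SLC38A6 coding sequence sits between attL1 and attL2 sites, the product of a BP recombination into the donor vector. These sites allow directional, in-frame transfer of the ORF into any attR-containing destination vector by an LR Clonase reaction. Although the catalogue lists the vector type as mammalian expression, the feature table shows no eukaryotic promoter or polyadenylation signal driving the insert, so the plasmid serves as a shuttle for the ORF and expression depends on the destination vector chosen. Upstream of the cassette, rrnB T1 and T2 terminators shield the insert from read-through transcription from the backbone. A T7 promoter lies just downstream of attL2 on the opposite strand, pointing back toward the insert. Short lacI and lacZα fragments are backbone remnants with no functional role, and the M13 forward and reverse priming sites flanking the cassette are recorded for sequence verification. No epitope tags or reporters are annotated. The plasmid belongs to a large consortium collection of SLC transporter clones intended for subcloning into custom expression vectors for transporter research and drug discovery.
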