Features (pLannotate 1.2.2; 10 found; start..end, strand, type, name):
    121..213     +  CDS            lacI (fragment): lac repressor; lacI; The lac repressor binds to the lac operator to inhibit transcription in E. coli. This inhibition can be relieved by adding lactose or isopropyl-β-D-thiogalactopyranoside (IPTG).
    268..295     -  terminator     rrnB T2 terminator: transcription terminator T2 from the E. coli rrnB gene
    427..470     +  terminator     rrnB T1 terminator: Escherichia coli rrnB; transcription terminator T1 from the E. coli rrnB gene
    517..553     -  CDS            lacZα (fragment): LacZα fragment of β-galactosidase; lacZ fragment
    569..668     +  protein_bind   attL1: mutant version of attL; recombination site for the Gateway® LR reaction LR Clonase™
    674..2041    +  CDS            SLC38A6: S38A6_HUMAN - Also known as NAT1, SNAT6. Experimental evidence at protein level: Swiss-Prot protein existence level 1. Probable sodium-dependent amino acid/proton antiporter, could be a neuronal transporter for glutamate. From Homo sapiens (Human).
   2043..2142    -  protein_bind   attL2: mutant version of attL; recombination site for the Gateway® LR reaction LR Clonase™
   2160..2178    -  promoter       T7 promoter: promoter for bacteriophage T7 RNA polymerase
   2312..3121    +  CDS            KanR: aminoglycoside phosphotransferase; aph(3')-Ia; confers resistance to kanamycin in bacteria or G418 (Geneticin®) in eukaryotes
   3268..3856    +  rep_origin     ori: high-copy-number ColE1/pMB1/pBR322/pUC origin of replication
>Addgene plasmid #132106 | pDONR221_SLC38A6 | addgene full sequence | sequence record 265273 | Addgene NGS Result
CTTTCCTGCGTTATCCCCTGATTCTGTGGATAACCGTATTACCGCCTTTGAGTGAGCTGATACCGCTCGC
CGCAGCCGAACGACCGAGCGCAGCGAGTCAGTGAGCGAGGAAGCGGAAGAGCGCCCAATACGCAAACCGC
CTCTCCCCGCGCGTTGGCCGATTCATTAATGCAGCTGGCACGACAGGTTTCCCGACTGGAAAGCGGGCAG
TGAGCGCAACGCAATTAATACGCGTACCGCTAGCCAGGAAGAGTTTGTAGAAACGCAAAAAGGCCATCCG
TCAGGATGGCCTTCTGCTTAGTTTGATGCCTGGCAGTTTATGGCGGGCGTCCTGCCCGCCACCCTCCGGG
CCGTTGCTTCACAACGTTCAAATCCGCTCCCGGCGGATTTGTCCTACTCAGGAGAGCGTTCACCGACAAA
CAACAGATAAAACGAAAGGCCCAGTCTTCCGACTGAGCCTTTCGTTTTATTTGATGCCTGGCAGTTCCCT
ACTCTCGCGTTAACGCTAGCATGGATGTTTTCCCAGTCACGACGTTGTAAAACGACGGCCAGTCTTAAGC
TCGGGCCCCAAATAATGATTTTATTTTGACTGATAGTGACCTGTTCGTTGCAACACATTGATGAGCAATG
CTTTTTTATAATGCCAACTTTGTACAAAAAAGCAGGCTCCACCATGGAGGCCTCCTGGGGCTCTTTCAAC
GCAGAGAGGGGATGGTACGTGAGCGTGCAGCAGCCAGAGGAGGCAGAGGCAGAGGAGCTGTCTCCACTGC
TGAGCAATGAGCTGCACCGGCAGAGATCCCCTGGCGTGTCTTTCGGCCTGAGCGTGTTTAACCTGATGAA
TGCCATCATGGGCTCCGGCATCCTGGGCCTGGCCTATGTGCTGGCCAACACCGGCGTGTTTGGCTTCTCT
TTTCTGCTGCTGACAGTGGCCCTGCTGGCCTCCTACTCTGTGCACCTGCTGCTGTCTATGTGCATCCAGA
CCGCCGTGACAAGCTATGAGGACCTGGGCCTGTTCGCCTTTGGCCTGCCAGGCAAGCTGGTGGTGGCAGG
AACCATCATCATCCAGAATATCGGCGCCATGAGCTCCTACCTGCTGATCATCAAGACCGAGCTGCCAGCA
GCAATCGCAGAGTTCCTGACAGGCGACTATTCCAGGTACTGGTATCTGGATGGCCAGACCCTGCTGATCA
TCATCTGCGTGGGCATCGTGTTCCCACTGGCCCTGCTGCCCAAGATCGGCTTTCTGGGCTACACATCTAG
CCTGTCCTTCTTTTTCATGATGTTTTTCGCCCTGGTGGTCATCATCAAGAAGTGGTCTATCCCCTGCCCT
CTGACCCTGAACTATGTGGAGAAGGGCTTCCAGATCAGCAATGTGACAGACGATTGTAAGCCTAAGCTGT
TCCACTTTAGCAAGGAGTCCGCCTACGCCCTGCCAACCATGGCCTTCTCTTTTCTGTGCCACACAAGCAT
CCTGCCCATCTATTGTGAGCTGCAGAGCCCTTCCAAGAAGCGCATGCAGAACGTGACCAATACAGCCATC
GCCCTGAGCTTCCTGATCTACTTTATCTCCGCCCTGTTCGGCTACCTGACCTTTTATGACAAGGTGGAGA
GCGAGCTGCTGAAGGGCTACTCCAAGTATCTGTCTCACGATGTGGTGGTCATGACCGTGAAGCTGTGCAT
CCTGTTCGCCGTGCTGCTGACAGTGCCTCTGATCCACTTTCCAGCCAGGAAGGCCGTGACCATGATGTTT
TTCAGCAACTTCCCCTTTTCCTGGATCCGCCACTTCCTGATCACACTGGCCCTGAACATCATCATCGTGC
TGCTGGCCATCTACGTGCCCGATATCAGGAACGTGTTCGGAGTGGTGGGAGCATCTACCAGCACATGTCT
GATCTTCATCTTTCCTGGCCTGTTCTATCTGAAGCTGTCCAGAGAGGACTTTCTGTCTTGGAAGAAGCTG
GGCGCCTTCGTGCTGCTGATCTTTGGCATCCTGGTGGGCAACTTCTCCCTGGCCCTGATCATCTTTGATT
GGATCAATAAGGACCCAGCTTTCTTGTACAAAGTTGGCATTATAAGAAAGCATTGCTTATCAATTTGTTG
CAACGAACAGGTCACTATCAGTCAAAATAAAATCATTATTTGCCATCCAGCTGATATCCCCTATAGTGAG
TCGTATTACATGGTCATAGCTGTTTCCTGGCAGCTCTGGCCCGTGTCTCAAAATCTCTGATGTTACATTG
CACAAGATAAAAATATATCATCATGAACAATAAAACTGTCTGCTTACATAAACAGTAATACAAGGGGTGT
TATGAGCCATATTCAACGGGAAACGTCGAGGCCGCGATTAAATTCCAACATGGATGCTGATTTATATGGG
TATAAATGGGCTCGCGATAATGTCGGGCAATCAGGTGCGACAATCTATCGCTTGTATGGGAAGCCCGATG
CGCCAGAGTTGTTTCTGAAACATGGCAAAGGTAGCGTTGCCAATGATGTTACAGATGAGATGGTCAGACT
AAACTGGCTGACGGAATTTATGCCTCTTCCGACCATCAAGCATTTTATCCGTACTCCTGATGATGCATGG
TTACTCACCACTGCGATCCCCGGAAAAACAGCATTCCAGGTATTAGAAGAATATCCTGATTCAGGTGAAA
ATATTGTTGATGCGCTGGCAGTGTTCCTGCGCCGGTTGCATTCGATTCCTGTTTGTAATTGTCCTTTTAA
CAGCGATCGCGTATTTCGTCTCGCTCAGGCGCAATCACGAATGAATAACGGTTTGGTTGATGCGAGTGAT
TTTGATGACGAGCGTAATGGCTGGCCTGTTGAACAAGTCTGGAAAGAAATGCATAAACTTTTGCCATTCT
CACCGGATTCAGTCGTCACTCATGGTGATTTCTCACTTGATAACCTTATTTTTGACGAGGGGAAATTAAT
AGGTTGTATTGATGTTGGACGAGTCGGAATCGCAGACCGATACCAGGATCTTGCCATCCTATGGAACTGC
CTCGGTGAGTTTTCTCCTTCATTACAGAAACGGCTTTTTCAAAAATATGGTATTGATAATCCTGATATGA
ATAAATTGCAGTTTCATTTGATGCTCGATGAGTTTTTCTAATCAGAATTGGTTAATTGGTTGTAACACTG
GCAGAGCATTACGCTGACTTGACGGGACGGCGCAAGCTCATGACCAAAATCCCTTAACGTGAGTTACGCG
TCGTTCCACTGAGCGTCAGACCCCGTAGAAAAGATCAAAGGATCTTCTTGAGATCCTTTTTTTCTGCGCG
TAATCTGCTGCTTGCAAACAAAAAAACCACCGCTACCAGCGGTGGTTTGTTTGCCGGATCAAGAGCTACC
AACTCTTTTTCCGAAGGTAACTGGCTTCAGCAGAGCGCAGATACCAAATACTGTTCTTCTAGTGTAGCCG
TAGTTAGGCCACCACTTCAAGAACTCTGTAGCACCGCCTACATACCTCGCTCTGCTAATCCTGTTACCAG
TGGCTGCTGCCAGTGGCGATAAGTCGTGTCTTACCGGGTTGGACTCAAGACGATAGTTACCGGATAAGGC
GCAGCGGTCGGGCTGAACGGGGGGTTCGTGCACACAGCCCAGCTTGGAGCGAACGACCTACACCGAACTG
AGATACCTACAGCGTGAGCTATGAGAAAGCGCCACGCTTCCCGAAGGGAGAAAGGCGGACAGGTATCCGG
TAAGCGGCAGGGTCGGAACAGGAGAGCGCACGAGGGAGCTTCCAGGGGGAAACGCCTGGTATCTTTATAG
TCCTGTCGGGTTTCGCCACCTCTGACTTGAGCGTCGATTTTTGTGATGCTCGTCAGGGGGGCGGAGCCTA
TGGAAAAACGCCAGCAACGCGGCCTTTTTACGGTTCCTGGCCTTTTGCTGGCCTTTTGCTCACATGTT
