>Addgene plasmid #132106 | pDONR221_SLC38A6 | depositor partial sequence | sequence record 253612 | Codon-optimized ORF of SLC38A6
ATGGAGGCCTCCTGGGGCTCTTTCAACGCAGAGAGGGGATGGTACGTGAGCGTGCAGCAGCCAGAGGAGG
CAGAGGCAGAGGAGCTGTCTCCACTGCTGAGCAATGAGCTGCACCGGCAGAGATCCCCTGGCGTGTCTTT
CGGCCTGAGCGTGTTTAACCTGATGAATGCCATCATGGGCTCCGGCATCCTGGGCCTGGCCTATGTGCTG
GCCAACACCGGCGTGTTTGGCTTCTCTTTTCTGCTGCTGACAGTGGCCCTGCTGGCCTCCTACTCTGTGC
ACCTGCTGCTGTCTATGTGCATCCAGACCGCCGTGACAAGCTATGAGGACCTGGGCCTGTTCGCCTTTGG
CCTGCCAGGCAAGCTGGTGGTGGCAGGAACCATCATCATCCAGAATATCGGCGCCATGAGCTCCTACCTG
CTGATCATCAAGACCGAGCTGCCAGCAGCAATCGCAGAGTTCCTGACAGGCGACTATTCCAGGTACTGGT
ATCTGGATGGCCAGACCCTGCTGATCATCATCTGCGTGGGCATCGTGTTCCCACTGGCCCTGCTGCCCAA
GATCGGCTTTCTGGGCTACACATCTAGCCTGTCCTTCTTTTTCATGATGTTTTTCGCCCTGGTGGTCATC
ATCAAGAAGTGGTCTATCCCCTGCCCTCTGACCCTGAACTATGTGGAGAAGGGCTTCCAGATCAGCAATG
TGACAGACGATTGTAAGCCTAAGCTGTTCCACTTTAGCAAGGAGTCCGCCTACGCCCTGCCAACCATGGC
CTTCTCTTTTCTGTGCCACACAAGCATCCTGCCCATCTATTGTGAGCTGCAGAGCCCTTCCAAGAAGCGC
ATGCAGAACGTGACCAATACAGCCATCGCCCTGAGCTTCCTGATCTACTTTATCTCCGCCCTGTTCGGCT
ACCTGACCTTTTATGACAAGGTGGAGAGCGAGCTGCTGAAGGGCTACTCCAAGTATCTGTCTCACGATGT
GGTGGTCATGACCGTGAAGCTGTGCATCCTGTTCGCCGTGCTGCTGACAGTGCCTCTGATCCACTTTCCA
GCCAGGAAGGCCGTGACCATGATGTTTTTCAGCAACTTCCCCTTTTCCTGGATCCGCCACTTCCTGATCA
CACTGGCCCTGAACATCATCATCGTGCTGCTGGCCATCTACGTGCCCGATATCAGGAACGTGTTCGGAGT
GGTGGGAGCATCTACCAGCACATGTCTGATCTTCATCTTTCCTGGCCTGTTCTATCTGAAGCTGTCCAGA
GAGGACTTTCTGTCTTGGAAGAAGCTGGGCGCCTTCGTGCTGCTGATCTTTGGCATCCTGGTGGGCAACT
TCTCCCTGGCCCTGATCATCTTTGATTGGATCAATAAG
